Addgene plasmid #236431: pcDNA3 HA E2F1
Purpose: transient overexpression of E2F1 in mammalian cells
Depositing lab: Michele Pagano. Depositing organization: NYU Grossman School of Medicine. Publication: Cyclin F Controls Cell-Cycle Transcriptional Outputs by Directing the Degradation of the Three Activator E2Fs. Clijsters L, Hoencamp C, Calis JJA, Marzio A, Handgraaf SM, Cuitino MC, Rosenberg BR, Leone G, Pagano M. Mol Cell. 2019 Jun 20;74(6):1264-1277.e7. doi: 10.1016/j.molcel.2019.04.010. Epub 2019 May 23. PubMed 31130363.
Backbone
  Vector backbone: pcDNA3
  Vector type: Mammalian Expression
Growth in bacteria
  Bacterial resistance: Ampicillin, 100 μg/mL
  Growth temperature: 37°C
  Growth strain: DH5alpha
  Copy number: High Copy
Gene/Insert
  Gene/Insert name: E2F1
  Species: H. sapiens (human)
  Entrez Gene: E2F1 (a.k.a. E2F-1, RBAP1, RBBP3, RBP3)
  Tag / fusion protein: HA (N terminal on insert)
  Cloning method: Restriction Enzyme; 5′ cloning site Unknown (unknown if destroyed)
Terms and licenses: Academic/Nonprofit Terms; Industry Terms: Not Available to Industry
How to cite: pcDNA3 HA E2F1 was a gift from Michele Pagano (Addgene plasmid # 236431 ; http://n2t.net/addgene:236431 ; RRID:Addgene_236431)
