[The description below was written by a language model from this plasmid's Addgene catalogue record and pLannotate feature annotations shown in this document.]
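Description:
pcDNA3 HA E2F1 is a mammalian expression plasmid built on the pcDNA3 backbone for transient overexpression of human E2F1 carrying an N-terminal HA epitope tag. In the sequenced 6.8 kb record, it is maintained in E. coli through a high-copy ColE1/pUC-type origin and selected with ampicillin via the β-lactamase gene and its own promoter. An f1 phage origin is also present, along with small annotated remnants (fragments of lacI, bom and ble, and the lac promoter/operator region, plus a short match to an HIV-1 LTR next to the CMV promoter) that appear to be backbone carry-over rather than functional parts.

The expression cassette places the E2F1 coding sequence downstream of the human cytomegalovirus immediate-early enhancer and promoter, with the bovine growth hormone polyadenylation signal terminating the transcript. T7 and SP6 phage promoters flank the insert, which is typical of pcDNA3 and allows sequencing or in vitro transcription from either side. The feature table does not annotate the HA tag separately, but the catalogue entry places it at the N terminus of the insert; the cloning sites used are not recorded. A second cassette, consisting of the SV40 enhancer/early promoter, the neomycin phosphotransferase gene and an SV40 polyadenylation signal, offers G418 selection in mammalian cells, although the stated purpose is transient expression.

E2F1 is an activator E2F transcription factor that binds DNA with DP partners, interacts with RB1 and drives genes needed for the G1-to-S transition. The HA tag permits detection or immunoprecipitation of the exogenous protein, which fits the associated study of cyclin F-directed degradation of the activator E2Fs.
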