Features (pLannotate 1.2.2; 21 found; start..end, strand, type, name):
    303..891     +  rep_origin     ori: high-copy-number ColE1/pMB1/pBR322/pUC origin of replication
   1074..1166    +  CDS            lacI (fragment): lac repressor; lacI; The lac repressor binds to the lac operator to inhibit transcription in E. coli. This inhibition can be relieved by adding lactose or isopropyl-β-D-thiogalactopyranoside (IPTG).
   1179..1200    +  protein_bind   CAP binding site: CAP binding activates transcription in the presence of cAMP. E. coli catabolite activator protein
   1215..1245    +  promoter       lac promoter: promoter for the E. coli lac operon
   1253..1269    +  protein_bind   lac operator: The lac repressor binds to the lac operator to inhibit transcription in E. coli. This inhibition can be relieved by adding lactose or isopropyl-β-D-thiogalactopyranoside (IPTG). lac repressor encoded by lacI
   1342..1463    -  polyA_signal   SV40 poly(A) signal: SV40 polyadenylation signal
   1458..1616    -  CDS            ble (fragment): BLE_KLEPN - Experimental evidence at protein level: Swiss-Prot protein existence level 1. Binding protein with a strong affinity to the bleomycin family of antibiotics. Binds to CL990; an antimitotic-antibiotic compound. From Klebsiella pneumoniae.
   1640..2431    -  CDS            neo: KKA2_KLEPN - Also known as kan, nptII. Experimental evidence at protein level: Swiss-Prot protein existence level 1. Resistance to kanamycin, neomycin, paromomycin, ribostamycin, butirosin and gentamicin B. From Klebsiella pneumoniae.
   2498..2827    -  promoter       SV40 promoter: SV40 enhancer and early promoter
   2841..3269    -  rep_origin     f1 ori (sequence partly withheld): f1 bacteriophage origin of replication; arrow indicates direction of (+) strand synthesis
   3290..3311    -  promoter       SV40 promoter (fragment): SV40 enhancer and early promoter
   3315..3539    -  polyA_signal   bGH poly(A) signal: bovine growth hormone polyadenylation signal
   3565..3583    +  promoter       SP6 promoter: promoter for bacteriophage SP6 RNA polymerase
   3646..4956    -  CDS            E2F1: E2F1_HUMAN - Also known as RBBP3. Experimental evidence at protein level: Swiss-Prot protein existence level 1. Transcription activator that binds DNA cooperatively with DP proteins through the E2 recognition site, 5'-TTTC[CG]CGC-3' found in the promoter region of a number of genes whose products are involved in cell cycle regulation or in DNA replication. The DRTF1/E2F complex functions in the control of cell-cycle progression from G1 to S phase. E2F1 binds preferentially RB1 in a cell-cycle dependent manner. It can mediate both cell proliferation and TP53/p53-dependent apoptosis. Blocks adip
   5048..5066    -  promoter       T7 promoter: promoter for bacteriophage T7 RNA polymerase
   5082..5115    -  LTR            5' LTR (truncated) (fragment): truncated 5' long terminal repeat (LTR) from HIV-1
   5111..5314    -  promoter       CMV promoter: human cytomegalovirus (CMV) immediate early promoter
   5315..5694    -  enhancer       CMV enhancer: human cytomegalovirus immediate early enhancer
   5849..5901    +  misc_feature   bom (fragment): basis of mobility region from pBR322
   5960..6064    +  promoter       AmpR promoter: bla
   6065..132     +  CDS            AmpR (across the origin): β-lactamase; bla; confers resistance to ampicillin, carbenicillin, and related antibiotics
>Addgene plasmid #236431 | pcDNA3 HA E2F1 | addgene full sequence | sequence record 473633 | Addgene NGS Result
ATTGCAGCACTGGGGCCAGATGGTAAGCCCTCCCGTATCGTAGTTATCTACACGACGGGGAGTCAGGCAA
CTATGGATGAACGAAATAGACAGATCGCTGAGATAGGTGCCTCACTGATTAAGCATTGGTAACTGTCAGA
CCAAGTTTACTCATATATACTTTAGATTGATTTAAAACTTCATTTTTAATTTAAAAGGATCTAGGTGAAG
ATCCTTTTTGATAATCTCATGACCAAAATCCCTTAACGTGAGTTTTCGTTCCACTGAGCGTCAGACCCCG
TAGAAAAGATCAAAGGATCTTCTTGAGATCCTTTTTTTCTGCGCGTAATCTGCTGCTTGCAAACAAAAAA
ACCACCGCTACCAGCGGTGGTTTGTTTGCCGGATCAAGAGCTACCAACTCTTTTTCCGAAGGTAACTGGC
TTCAGCAGAGCGCAGATACCAAATACTGTTCTTCTAGTGTAGCCGTAGTTAGGCCACCACTTCAAGAACT
CTGTAGCACCGCCTACATACCTCGCTCTGCTAATCCTGTTACCAGTGGCTGCTGCCAGTGGCGATAAGTC
GTGTCTTACCGGGTTGGACTCAAGACGATAGTTACCGGATAAGGCGCAGCGGTCGGGCTGAACGGGGGGT
TCGTGCACACAGCCCAGCTTGGAGCGAACGACCTACACCGAACTGAGATACCTACAGCGTGAGCTATGAG
AAAGCGCCACGCTTCCCGAAGGGAGAAAGGCGGACAGGTATCCGGTAAGCGGCAGGGTCGGAACAGGAGA
GCGCACGAGGGAGCTTCCAGGGGGAAACGCCTGGTATCTTTATAGTCCTGTCGGGTTTCGCCACCTCTGA
CTTGAGCGTCGATTTTTGTGATGCTCGTCAGGGGGGCGGAGCCTATGGAAAAACGCCAGCAACGCGGCCT
TTTTACGGTTCCTGGCCTTTTGCTGGCCTTTTGCTCACATGTTCTTTCCTGCGTTATCCCCTGATTCTGT
GGATAACCGTATTACCGCCTTTGAGTGAGCTGATACCGCTCGCCGCAGCCGAACGACCGAGCGCAGCGAG
TCAGTGAGCGAGGAAGCGGAAGAGCGCCCAATACGCAAACCGCCTCTCCCCGCGCGTTGGCCGATTCATT
AATGCAGCTGGCACGACAGGTTTCCCGACTGGAAAGCGGGCAGTGAGCGCAACGCAATTAATGTGAGTTA
GCTCACTCATTAGGCACCCCAGGCTTTACACTTTATGCTTCCGGCTCGTATGTTGTGTGGAATTGTGAGC
GGATAACAATTTCACACAGGAAACAGCTATGACCATGATTACGCCAAGCTCTAGCTAGAGGTCGACGGTA
TACAGACATGATAAGATACATTGATGAGTTTGGACAAACCACAACTAGAATGCAGTGAAAAAAATGCTTT
ATTTGTGAAATTTGTGATGCTATTGCTTTATTTGTAACCATTATAAGCTGCAATAAACAAGTTGGGGTGG
GCGAAGAACTCCAGCATGAGATCCCCGCGCTGGAGGATCATCCAGCCGGCGTCCCGGAAAACGATTCCGA
AGCCCAACCTTTCATAGAAGGCGGCGGTGGAATCGAAATCTCGTGATGGCAGGTTGGGCGTCGCTTGGTC
GGTCATTTCGAACCCCAGAGTCCCGCTCAGAAGAACTCGTCAAGAAGGCGATAGAAGGCGATGCGCTGCG
AATCGGGAGCGGCGATACCGTAAAGCACGAGGAAGCGGTCAGCCCATTCGCCGCCAAGCTCTTCAGCAAT
ATCACGGGTAGCCAACGCTATGTCCTGATAGCGGTCCGCCACACCCAGCCGGCCACAGTCGATGAATCCA
GAAAAGCGGCCATTTTCCACCATGATATTCGGCAAGCAGGCATCGCCATGGGTCACGACGAGATCCTCGC
CGTCGGGCATGCGCGCCTTGAGCCTGGCGAACAGTTCGGCTGGCGCGAGCCCCTGATGCTCTTCGTCCAG
ATCATCCTGATCGACAAGACCGGCTTCCATCCGAGTACGTGCTCGCTCGATGCGATGTTTCGCTTGGTGG
TCGAATGGGCAGGTAGCCGGATCAAGCGTATGCAGCCGCCGCATTGCATCAGCCATGATGGATACTTTCT
CGGCAGGAGCAAGGTGAGATGACAGGAGATCCTGCCCCGGCACTTCGCCCAATAGCAGCCAGTCCCTTCC
CGCTTCAGTGACAACGTCGAGCACAGCTGCGCAAGGAACGCCCGTCGTGGCCAGCCACGATAGCCGCGCT
GCCTCGTCCTGCAGTTCATTCAGGGCACCGGACAGGTCGGTCTTGACAAAAAGAACCGGGCGCCCCTGCG
CTGACAGCCGGAACACGGCGGCATCAGAGCAGCCGATTGTCTGTTGTGCCCAGTCATAGCCGAATAGCCT
CTCCACCCAAGCGGCCGGAGAACCTGCGTGCAATCCATCTTGTTCAATCATGCGAAACGATCCTCATCCT
GTCTCTTGATCAGATCCGAAAATGGATATACAAGCTCCCGGGAGCTTTTTGCAAAAGCCTAGGCCTCCAA
AAAAGCCTCCTCACTACTTCTGGAATAGCTCAGAGGCAGAGGCGGCCTCGGCCTCTGCATAAATAAAAAA
AATTAGTCAGCCATGGGGCGGAGAATGGGCGGAACTGGGCGGAGTTAGGGGCGGGATGGGCGGAGTTAGG
GGCGGGACTATGGTTGCTGACTAATTGAGATGCATGCTTTGCATACTTCTGCCTGCTGGGGAGCCTGGGG
ACTTTCCACACCTGGTTGCTGACTAATTGAGATGCATGCTTTGCATACTTCTGCCTGCTGGGGAGCCTGG
GGACTTTCCACACCCTAACTGACACACATTCCACAGAATTAATTCGCGTTAAATTTTTGTTAAATCAGCT
CATTTTTTAACCAATAGGCCGAAATCGGCAAAATCCCTTATAAATCAAAAGAATAGACCGAGATAGGGT
[37 nt withheld, positions 2940-2976]
AAAGAACGTGGACTCCAACGTCAAAGG
[49 nt withheld, positions 3004-3052]
T
[91 nt withheld, positions 3054-3144]
G
[124 nt withheld, positions 3146-3269]
GGGGATACCCCCTAGAGCCCCAGCTGGTTCTTTCCGCCTCAGAAGCCATAGAGCCCACCGCATCCCCAGC
ATGCCTGCTATTGTCTTCCCAATCCTCCCCCTTGCTGTCCTGCCCCACCCCACCCCCCAGAATAGAATGA
CACCTACTCAGACAATGCGATGCAATTTCCTCATTTTATTAGGAAAGGACAGTGGGAGTGGCACCTTCCA
GGGTCAAGGAAGGCACGGGGGAGGGGCAAACAACAGATGGCTGGCAACTAGAAGGCACAGTCGAGGCTGA
TCAGCGAGCTCTAGCATTTAGGTGACACTATAGAATAGGGCCCTCTAGATGCATGCTCGAGCGGCCGCCA
GTGTGATGGATATCTGCAGAATTTCAGAAATCCAGGGGGGTGAGGTCCCCAAAGTCACAGTCGAAGAGGT
CTCTGATGCCCTCGCCCTCCTCGAGGCCGAAGTGGTAGTCGAGGGCCTCGTGGGGTGGGGAAAGGCTGAT
GAACTCCTCAGGGAGGAGGCCGGAGAAGTCCTCCCGCACATGCTCCAGGAGCGAGTCGGCCGCCACCAGC
GGGGACAGGCGGTCCTCGTCCACGGGAGCCCGCAGGCTGCCCATCCGGGACAACAGCGGTTTTTGCTCCA
GGCTGAGTAGAGACTGGCTGGGATCTGTGGTGAGGGATGAGGGGGGAGATGATGGTGGTGGTGACACTAT
GGTGGCAGAGTCAGTGGCCCTGTTCTCCTCCTCAGAAGTGACCTCCTGGGATGGGGTCTTCCCAGGGCTG
ATCCCACCTACGGTCTCCTCAGGGCACAGGAAAACATCGATCGGGCCTTGTTTGCTCTTAAGGGAGATCT
GAAAGTTCTCCGAAGAGTCCACGGCTTGGAGCTGGGTCTCAGGAGGGGCTTTGATCACCATAACCATCTG
CTCTGCAGGGTCTGCAATGCTACGAAGGTCCTGACACGTCACGTAGGCCAGGCGCTGGCTGTCAGTGTCC
TCGGAGAGCAGGCGCAGCTGCGTAGTACAGATATTCATCAGGTGGTCCAGCTGCTGCTCGCTCTCCTGCA
GCTGTCGGAGGTCCTGGGTCAACCCCTCAAGCCGTCCGCCGACGCCCACTGTGGTGTGGCTGCCCAGCCA
CTGGATGTGGTTCTTGGACTTCTTGGCAATGAGCTGGATGCCCTCAAGGACGTTGGTGATGTCATAGATG
CGCCGCTTCTGCACCTTCAGCACCTCGGCAGCCCAGTTCAGGTCGACGACACCGTCAGCCGAGTGGCTCA
GCAGCTCCAGGAAGCGCTTGGTGGTCAGATTCAGTGAGGTCTCATAGCGTGACTTCTCCCCCGGGGATTT
CACACCTTTTCCTGGATGGCGGCCTCTGCCCCGAGCTGGCCCACTGCTCTCGGCCAGGTACTGATGGTCA
GTTTCCAGGTCCAGCCTCCGCTTCACCGGCGGGCGGCCGAGCGCGGGCCGCGGCGCACTGGGTGTGGGCC
GGGGCGCCTGCGGTGTGGCGAAGAGCAGCAGGTCAGGGTCGCAGGGGCCGGCGGCGGGCGCCGCGGGGCC
GGTGGGAGCCGGCGGGGCGCTGGCGTCCTGCGCGGCGGAGATGATGACGATCTGCGAGGAGTCGAGCAGC
CGCAGCGCGCCGGCCCCGAGCAGGGCCTCCAGCGCCGGCGCGCATGGGCCGCCCGCAGGGGCCCCGGCCA
AGGCCAGAATTCCAGCACACTGGCGGCCGTTACTAGTGGATCCGAGGGAGGCGTAGTCGGGCACGTCGTA
GGGGTAGGCCATGGTAAGCTTGGGTCTCCCTATAGTGAGTCGTATTAATTTCGATAAGCCAGTAAGCAGT
GGGTTCTCTAGTTAGCCAGAGAGCTCTGCTTATATAGACCTCCCACCGTACACGCCTACCGCCCATTTGC
GTCAATGGGGCGGAGTTGTTACGACATTTTGGAAAGTCCCGTTGATTTTGGTGCCAAAACAAACTCCCAT
TGACGTCAATGGGGTGGAGACTTGGAAATCCCCGTGAGTCAAACCGCTATCCACGCCCATTGATGTACTG
CCAAAACCGCATCACCATGGTAATAGCGATGACTAATACGTAGATGTACTGCCAAGTAGGAAAGTCCCAT
AAGGTCATGTACTGGGCATAATGCCAGGCGGGCCATTTACCGTCATTGACGTCAATAGGGGGCGTACTTG
GCATATGATACACTTGATGTACTGCCAAGTGGGCAGTTTACCGTAAATACTCCACCCATTGACGTCAATG
GAAAGTCCCTATTGGCGTTACTATGGGAACATACGTCATTATTGACGTCAATGGGCGGGGGTCGTTGGGC
GGTCAGCCAGGCGGGCCATTTACCGTAAGTTATGTAACGCGGAACTCCATATATGGGCTATGAACTAATG
ACCCCGTAATTGATTACTATTAATAACTAGTCAATAATCAATGTCAACGCGTATATCTGGCCCGTACATC
GCGAAGCAGCGCAAAACGCCTAACCCTAAGCAGATTCTTCATGCAATTGTCGGTCAAGCCTTGCCTTGTT
GTAGCTTAAATTTTGCTCGCGCACTACTCAGCGACCTCCAACACACAAGCAGGGAGCAGATACTGGCTTA
ACTATGCGGCATCAGAGCAGATTGTACTGAGAGTGCACCATAGGGGATCGGGAGATCTCCCGATCCGTCG
ACGTCAGGTGGCACTTTTCGGGGAAATGTGCGCGGAACCCCTATTTGTTTATTTTTCTAAATACATTCAA
ATATGTATCCGCTCATGAGACAATAACCCTGATAAATGCTTCAATAATATTGAAAAAGGAAGAGTATGAG
TATTCAACATTTCCGTGTCGCCCTTATTCCCTTTTTTGCGGCATTTTGCCTTCCTGTTTTTGCTCACCCA
GAAACGCTGGTGAAAGTAAAAGATGCTGAAGATCAGTTGGGTGCACGAGTGGGTTACATCGAACTGGATC
TCAACAGCGGTAAGATCCTTGAGAGTTTTCGCCCCGAAGAACGTTTTCCAATGATGAGCACTTTTAAAGT
TCTGCTATGTGGCGCGGTATTATCCCGTATTGACGCCGGGCAAGAGCAACTCGGTCGCCGCATACACTAT
TCTCAGAATGACTTGGTTGAGTACTCACCAGTCACAGAAAAGCATCTTACGGATGGCATGACAGTAAGAG
AATTATGCAGTGCTGCCATAACCATGAGTGATAACACTGCGGCCAACTTACTTCTGACAACGATCGGAGG
ACCGAAGGAGCTAACCGCTTTTTTGCACAACATGGGGGATCATGTAACTCGCCTTGATCGTTGGGAACCG
GAGCTGAATGAAGCCATACCAAACGACGAGCGTGACACCACGATGCCTGTAGCAATGGCAACAACGTTGC
GCAAACTATTAACTGGCGAACTACTTACTCTAGCTTCCCGGCAACAATTAATAGACTGGATGGAGGCGGA
TAAAGTTGCAGGACCACTTCTGCGCTCGGCCCTTCCGGCTGGCTGGTTTATTGCTGATAAATCTGGAGCC
GGTGAGCGTGGGTCTCGCGGTATC
